>Addgene plasmid #212926 | pYSD113 | addgene full sequence | sequence record 421719 | Addgene NGS Result
CCCTGAATTCGCATCTAGAACGGGGTCATCACGGCTCATCATGCGCCAAACAAATGTGTGCAATACACGC
TCGGATGACTGCATGATGACCGCACTGACTGGGGACAGCAGATCCACCTAAGCCTGTGAGAGAAGCAGAC
ACCCGACAGATCAAGGCAGTTACGTCTCACCAAACCAGATGTCAACACAGCTACAACGCCTTGCCAACAG
GGAGTTCTTCAGAGACATGGAGGCTCAAAACGAAATTATTGACAGCCTAGACATCAATAGTCATACAACA
GAAAGCGACCACCCAACTTTGGCTGATAATAGCGTATAAACAATGCATACTTTGTACGTTCAAAATACAA
TGCAGTAGATATATTTATGCATATTACATATAATACATATCACATAGGAAGCAACAGGCGCGTTGGACTT
TTAATTTTCGAGGACCGCGAATCCTTACATCACACCCAATCCCCCACAAGTGATCCCCCACACACCATAG
CTTCAAAATGTTTCTACTCCTTTTTTACTCTTCCAGATTTTCTCGGACTCCGCGCATCGCCGTACCACTT
CAAAACACCCAAGCACAGCATACTAAATTTCCCCTCTTTCTTCCTCTAGGGTGTCGTTAATTACCCGTAC
TAAAGGTTTGGAAAAGAAAAAAGACACCGCCTCGTTTCTTTTTCTTCGTCGAAAAAGGCAATAAAAATTT
TTATCACGTTTCTTTTTCTTGAAAATTTTTTTTTTTGATTTTTTTCTCTTTCGATGACCTCCCATTGATA
TTTAAGTTAATAAACGGTCATCAATTTCTCAAGTTTCAGTTTCATTTTTCTTGTTCTATTACAACTTTTT
TTACTTCTTGCTCATTAGAAAGAAAGCATAGCAATCTAATCTAAGTTTTAATTACAAAAGATCTATGCGT
CTATCTAACCTAATTGCTTCTGCCTCTCTTTTATCTGCTGCTACTCTTGCTGCTCCCGCTAACCACGAAC
ACAAGGACAAGCGTGCTGTGGTCACTACCACTGTTCAAAAACAAACCACTATCATTGTTAATGGTGCCGC
TTCAACTCCAGTTGCTGCTTTGGAAGAAAATGCTGTTGTCAACTCCGCTCCAGCTGCCGCTACCAGTACA
ACATCGTCTGCTGCTTCTGTAGCTACCGCTGCTGCTTCCTCTTCTGAGAACAACTCACAAGTTTCTGCTG
CCGCATCTCCAGCCTCCAGCTCTGCTGCTACATCTACTCAATCTTCCCTAGACAAACGTGCTTCAATGAC
AAACGAAACTAGCGATAGACCTTTGGTCCACTTCACACCCAACAAGGGCTGGATGAATGACCCAAATGGG
TTGTGGTACGATGAAAAAGATGCCAAATGGCATCTGTACTTTCAATACAACCCAAATGACACCGTATGGG
GTACGCCATTGTTTTGGGGCCATGCTACTTCCGATGATTTGACTAATTGGGAAGATCAACCCATTGCTAT
CGCTCCCAAGCGTAACGATTCAGGTGCTTTCTCTGGCTCCATGGTGGTTGATTACAACAACACGAGTGGG
TTTTTCAATGATACTATTGATCCAAGACAAAGATGCGTTGCGATTTGGACTTATAACACTCCTGAAAGTG
AAGAGCAATACATTAGCTATTCTCTTGATGGTGGTTACACTTTTACTGAATACCAAAAGAACCCTGTTTT
AGCTGCCAACTCCACTCAATTCAGAGATCCAAAGGTGTTCTGGTATGAACCTTCTCAAAAATGGATTATG
ACGGCTGCCAAATCACAAGACTACAAAATTGAAATTTACTCCTCTGATGACTTGAAGTCCTGGAAGCTAG
AATCTGCATTTGCCAATGAAGGTTTCTTAGGCTACCAATACGAATGTCCAGGTTTGATTGAAGTCCCAAC
TGAGCAAGATCCTTCCAAATCTTATTGGGTCATGTTTATTTCTATCAACCCAGGTGCACCTGCTGGCGGT
TCCTTCAACCAATATTTTGTTGGATCCTTCAATGGTACTCATTTTGAAGCGTTTGACAATCAATCTAGAG
TGGTAGATTTTGGTAAGGACTACTATGCCTTGCAAACTTTCTTCAACACTGACCCAACCTACGGTTCAGC
ATTAGGTATTGCCTGGGCTTCAAACTGGGAGTACAGTGCCTTTGTCCCAACTAACCCATGGAGATCATCC
ATGTCTTTGGTCCGCAAGTTTTCTTTGAACACTGAATATCAAGCTAATCCAGAGACTGAATTGATCAATT
TGAAAGCCGAACCAATATTGAACATTAGTAATGCTGGTCCCTGGTCGCGTTTTGCTACTAACACAACTCT
AACTAAGGCCAATTCTTACAATGTCGATTTGAGCAACTCGACTGGTACCCTAGAGTTTGAGTTGGTTTAC
GCTGTTAACACCACACAAACCATATCCAAATCCGTCTTTGCCGACTTATCACTTTGGTTCAAGGGTTTAG
AAGATCCTGAAGAATATTTGAGAATGGGTTTTGAAGTCAGTGCTTCTTCCTTCTTTTTGGACCGTGGTAA
CTCTAAGGTCAAGTTTGTCAAGGAGAACCCATATTTCACAAACAGAATGTCTGTCAACAACCAACCATTC
AAGTCTGAGAACGACCTAAGTTACTATAAAGTGTACGGCCTACTGGATCAAAACATCTTGGAATTGTACT
TCAACGATGGAGATGTGGTTTCTACAAATACCTACTTCATGACCACCGGTAACGCTCTAGGATCTGTGAA
CATGACCACTGGTGTCGATAATTTGTTCTACATTGACGGATCCGATTACAAGGACGATGATGATAAGGAC
TACAAAGATGATGATGACAAAGATTATAAGGACGATGATGATAAAGGTCATCATCATCATCATCACTAAC
TCGAGTGGCATAAAGCAATCTTGATGAGGATAATGATTTTTTTTTGAATATACATAAATACTACCGTTTT
TCTGCTAGATTTTGTGATGACGTAAATAAGTACATATTACTTTTTAAGCCAAGACAAGATTAAGCATTAA
CTTTACCCTTTTCTTTCTAAGTTTCAATATTAGTTATCACTGTTTAAAAGTTATGGCGAGAACGTCGGCG
GTTAAAATATATTACCCTGAACGGCTGGATGTGAGACGATAAATCGCAGCCAAGTGAGTGAATAGATGAC
GCACCACGGTCAGACACGGCCACATCGTATCTCACAGGAGCAAGCGCGATAGGAGCACTCACACATAGTA
CGGTGATCCGCTGACTCCTTTGCCCAAATAAGACGTGAGCCACTAGTGCACTGCAGTACATCGAGGAGAA
CTTCTAGTATATCTACATACCTAATATTATTGCCTTATTAAAAATGGAATCCCAACAATTACATCAAAAT
CCACATTCTCTTCAAAATCAATTGTCCTGTACTTCCTTGTTCATGTGTGTTCAAAAACGTTATATTTATA
GGATAATTATACTCTATTTCTCAACAAGTAATTGGTTGTTTGGCCGAGCGGTCTAAGGCGCCTGATTCAA
GAAATATCTTGACCGCAGTTAACTGTGGGAATACTCAGGTATCGTAAGATGCAAGAGTTCGAATCTCTTA
GCAACCATTATTTTTTTCCTCAACATAACGAGAACACACAGGGGCGCTATCGCACAGAATCAAATTCGAT
GACTGGAAATTTTTTGTTAATTTCAGAGGTCGCCTGACGCATATACCTTTTTCAACTGAAAAATTGGGAG
AAAAAGGAAAGGTGAGAGCGCCGGAACCGGCTTTTCATATAGAATAGAGAAGCGTTCATGACTAAATGCT
TGCATCACAATACTTGAAGTTGACAATATTATTTAAGGACCTATTGTTTTTTCCAATAGGTGGTTAGCAA
TCGTCTTACTTTCTAACTTTTCTTACCTTTTACATTTCAGCAATATATATATATATATTTCAAGGATATA
CCATTCTAATGTCTGCCCCTAAGAAGATCGTCGTTTTGCCAGGTGACCACGTTGGTCAAGAAATCACAGC
CGAAGCCATTAAGGTTCTTAAAGCTATTTCTGATGTTCGTTCCAATGTCAAGTTCGATTTCGAAAATCAT
TTAATTGGTGGTGCTGCTATCGATGCTACAGGTGTTCCACTTCCAGATGAGGCGCTGGAAGCCTCCAAGA
AGGCTGATGCCGTTTTGTTAGGTGCTGTGGGTGGTCCTAAATGGGGAACCGGTAGTGTTAGACCTGAACA
AGGTTTACTAAAAATCCGTAAAGAACTTCAATTGTACGCCAACTTAAGACCATGTAACTTTGCATCCGAC
TCTCTTTTAGACTTATCTCCAATCAAGCCACAATTTGCTAAAGGTACTGACTTCGTTGTTGTCAGAGAAT
TAGTGGGAGGTATTTACTTTGGTAAGAGAAAGGAGGACGATGGTGATGGTGTCGCTTGGGATAGTGAACA
ATACACCGTTCCAGAAGTGCAAAGAATCACAAGAATGGCCGCTTTCATGGCCCTACAACATGAGCCACCA
TTGCCTATTTGGTCCTTGGATAAAGCTAATGTTTTGGCCTCTTCAAGATTATGGAGAAAAACTGTGGAGG
AAACCATCAAGAACGAATTTCCTACATTGAAGGTTCAACATCAATTGATTGATTCTGCCGCCATGATCCT
AGTTAAGAACCCAACCCACCTAAATGGTATTATAATCACCAGCAACATGTTTGGTGATATCATCTCCGAT
GAAGCCTCCGTTATCCCAGGTTCCTTGGGTTTGTTGCCATCTGCGTCCTTGGCCTCTTTGCCAGACAAGA
ACACCGCATTTGGTTTGTACGAACCATGCCACGGTTCTGCTCCAGATTTGCCAAAGAATAAGGTCAACCC
TATCGCCACTATCTTGTCTGCTGCAATGATGTTGAAATTGTCATTGAACTTGCCTGAAGAAGGTAAGGCC
ATTGAAGATGCAGTTAAAAAGGTTTTGGATGCAGGTATCAGAACTGGTGATTTAGGTGGTTCCAACAGTA
CCACCGAAGTCGGTGATGCTGTCGCCGAAGAAGTTAAGAAAATCCTTGCTTAACCTGGAGGACCCTTCTC
TTTAGACTATTCTACTCTTATGCACGTAAAAAATTCTAGGAAATATGTATTAACTAGGAGTAAAATAACC
GGCTAGTGGCATTCATATAGCCGTCTGTTTACATCTACATCACACATTTCGAGTGTATATCTCGCAACGT
TGGCGTTAAATAGGCAGGAGTATCACGTGCTATAAAAATAATTATAATTTAAATTTTTTAATATAAATAT
ATAAATTAAAAATAGAAAGTAAAAAAAGAAATTAAAGAAAAAATAGTTTTTGTTTTCCGAAGATGTAAAA
GACTCTAGGGGGATCGCCAACAAATACTACCTTTTATCTTGCTCTTCCTGCTCTCAGGTATTAATGCCGA
ATTGTTTCATCTTGTCTGTGTAGAAAACCACACACGAAAATCCTGTGATTTTACATTTTACTTATCGTTA
ATCGAATGTATATCTATTTAATCTGCTTTTCTTGTCTAATAAATATATATGTAAAGTACGCTTTTTGTTG
AAATTTTTTAAACCTTTGTTTATTTTTTTTTCTTCATTCCGTAACTCTTCTACCTTCTTTATTTACTTTC
TAAAATCCAAATACAAAACATAAAAATAAATAAACACAGAGTAAATTCCCAAATTATTCCATCATTAAAA
GATACGAGGCGCGTGTAAGTTACAGGCAAGCGATCCGTCCCGAGCGGCCGCGATTATCAAAAAGGATCTT
CACCTAGATCCTTTTAAATTAAAAATGAAGTTTTAAATCAATCTAAAGTATATATGAGTAAACTTGGTCT
GACAGTTACCAATGCTTAATCAGTGAGGCACCTATCTCAGCGATCTGTCTATTTCGTTCATCCATAGTTG
CCTGACTCCCCGTCGTGTAGATAACTACGATACGGGAGGGCTTACCATCTGGCCCCAGTGCTGCAATGAT
ACCGCGGGACCCACGCTCACCGGCTCCAGATTTATCAGCAATAAACCAGCCAGCCGGAAGGGCCGAGCGC
AGAAGTGGTCCTGCAACTTTATCCGCCTCCATCCAGTCTATTAATTGTTGCCGGGAAGCTAGAGTAAGTA
GTTCGCCAGTTAATAGTTTGCGCAACGTTGTTGCCATTGCTACAGGCATCGTGGTGTCACGCTCGTCGTT
TGGTATGGCTTCATTCAGCTCCGGTTCCCAACGATCAAGGCGAGTTACATGATCCCCCATGTTGTGCAAA
AAAGCGGTTAGCTCCTTCGGTCCTCCGATCGTTGTCAGAAGTAAGTTGGCCGCAGTGTTATCACTCATGG
TTATGGCAGCACTGCATAATTCTCTTACTGTCATGCCATCCGTAAGATGCTTTTCTGTGACTGGTGAGTA
CTCAACCAAGTCATTCTGAGAATAGTGTATGCGGCGACCGAGTTGCTCTTGCCCGGCGTCAATACGGGAT
AATACCGCGCCACATAGCAGAACTTTAAAAGTGCTCATCATTGGAAAACGTTCTTCGGGGCGAAAACTCT
CAAGGATCTTACCGCTGTTGAGATCCAGTTCGATGTAACCCACTCGTGCACCCAACTGATCTTCAGCATC
TTTTACTTTCACCAGCGTTTCTGGGTGAGCAAAAACAGGAAGGCAAAATGCCGCAAAAAAGGGAATAAGG
GCGACACGGAAATGTTGAATACTCATACTCTTCCTTTTTCAATATTATTGAAGCATTTATCAGGGTTATT
GTCTCATGAGCGGATACATATTTGAATGTATTTAGAAAAATAAACAAATAGGGGTTCCGCGCACATTTCC
CCGAAAAGTGCCACCTGTCATGACCAAAATCCCTTAACGTGAGTTTTCGTTCCACTGAGCGTCAGACCCC
GTAGAAAAGATCAAAGGATCTTCTTGAGATCCTTTTTTTCTGCGCGTAATCTGCTGCTTGCAAACAAAAA
AACCACCGCTACCAGCGGTGGTTTGTTTGCCGGATCAAGAGCTACCAACTCTTTTTCCGAAGGTAACTGG
CTTCAGCAGAGCGCAGATACCAAATACTGTTCTTCTAGTGTAGCCGTAGTTAGGCCACCACTTCAAGAAC
TCTGTAGCACCGCCTACATACCTCGCTCTGCTAATCCTGTTACCAGTGGCTGCTGCCAGTGGCGATAAGT
CGTGTCTTACCGGGTTGGACTCAAGACGATAGTTACCGGATAAGGCGCAGCGGTCGGGCTGAACGGGGGG
TTCGTGCACACAGCCCAGCTTGGAGCGAACGACCTACACCGAACTGAGATACCTACAGCGTGAGCTATGA
GAAAGCGCCACGCTTCCCGAAGGGAGAAAGGCGGACAGGTATCCGGTAAGCGGCAGGGTCGGAACAGGAG
AGCGCACGAGGGAGCTTCCAGGGGGAAACGCCTGGTATCTTTATAGTCCTGTCGGGTTTCGCCACCTCTG
ACTTGAGCGTCGATTTTTGTGATGCTCGTCAGGGGGGCGGAGCCTATGGAAAAACGCCAGCAACGCGGCC
TTTTTACGGTTCCTGGCCTTTTGCTGGCCTTTTGCTCACATGTTCTTTCCTGCGTTATCCCCTGATTCTG
TGGATAACCGTGCGGCCGC
Features (pLannotate 1.2.2; 14 found; start..end, strand, type, name):
    167..316     +  CDS            MRL1 (fragment): MRL1_YEAST - Experimental evidence at protein level: Swiss-Prot protein existence level 1. Sorting receptor involved in the transport of vacuolar enzymes from the Golgi complex to the vacuole. Involved in the delivery and maturation of PEP4 (vacuolar proteinase A) and PRB1 (vacuolar proteinase B). From Saccharomyces cerevisiae (strain ATCC 204508 / S288c) (Baker's yeast).
    478..885     +  promoter       TEF1 promoter: S. cerevisiae TEF1; promoter for EF-1α
    905..1003    +  CDS            SCW4 (fragment): SCW4_YEAST - Experimental evidence at protein level: Swiss-Prot protein existence level 1. Glucanases possibly play a role in cell expansion during growth, in cell-cell fusion during mating, and in spore release during sporulation. From Saccharomyces cerevisiae (strain ATCC 204508 / S288c) (Baker's yeast).
   1250..2767    +  CDS            SUC2: INV2_YEAST - Experimental evidence at protein level: Swiss-Prot protein existence level 1. From Saccharomyces cerevisiae (strain ATCC 204508 / S288c) (Baker's yeast).
   2780..2814    +  CDS            3xFLAG (fragment): three tandem FLAG® epitope tags
   2825..2841    +  CDS            3xFLAG (fragment): three tandem FLAG® epitope tags
   2849..2865    +  CDS            capTEV™ (fragment): composite tag for in vivo biotinylation, TEV protease cleavage, and 6xHis tagging
   3304..3381    +  CDS            YO192_YEAST (fragment): Experimental evidence at protein level: Swiss-Prot protein existence level 1. From Saccharomyces cerevisiae (strain ATCC 204508 / S288c) (Baker's yeast).
   3521..3928    +  promoter       LEU2 promoter: S. cerevisiae LEU2
   3929..5020    +  CDS            LEU2: LEU3_YEAST - Experimental evidence at protein level: Swiss-Prot protein existence level 1. Catalyzes the oxidation of 3-carboxy-2-hydroxy-4- methylpentanoate (3-isopropylmalate) to 3-carboxy-4-methyl-2- oxopentanoate. The product decarboxylates to 4-methyl-2 oxopentanoate. From Saccharomyces cerevisiae (strain ATCC 204508 / S288c) (Baker's yeast).
   5202..5705    +  misc_feature   CEN/ARS: S. cerevisiae CEN6 centromere fused to an autonomously replicating sequence
   5816..6676    -  CDS            AmpR: β-lactamase; bla; confers resistance to ampicillin, carbenicillin, and related antibiotics
   6677..6781    -  promoter       AmpR promoter: bla
   6884..7472    +  rep_origin     ori: high-copy-number ColE1/pMB1/pBR322/pUC origin of replication
