[The description below was written by a language model from this plasmid's Addgene catalogue record and pLannotate feature annotations shown in this document.]
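Description:
pYSD113 is a 7.6 kb yeast expression plasmid built on the pYSD099 backbone as part of an expansion of the Yeast Modular Cloning (MoClo) toolkit aimed at optimising heterologous protein secretion and surface display in Saccharomyces cerevisiae. It is an E. coli–yeast shuttle vector. In bacteria it is maintained by a high-copy ColE1/pUC-type origin and selected through the β-lactamase (AmpR) gene under its native bla promoter. In yeast it is maintained by a CEN/ARS element (CEN6 centromere fused to an autonomously replicating sequence), which gives stable low-copy episomal inheritance, and it is selected by LEU2, expressed from its own promoter, which complements leucine auxotrophy.

The payload is a single transcription unit assembled by BsaI Golden Gate cloning, with the sites destroyed in the process. The constitutive TEF1 promoter drives a fusion in which a 111-amino-acid N-terminal segment of the cell-wall glucanase SCW4, described in the record as a TFP and occupying the Part 3a' position, precedes the S. cerevisiae SUC2 invertase coding sequence (Part 3b'). The record does not expand the abbreviation TFP, but in this position the SCW4 segment presumably serves as a secretion-directing leader. The annotation detects only part of the SCW4 segment. It also finds partial matches to FLAG-type epitope and 6xHis/TEV-type tag sequences immediately downstream of SUC2, which suggests a short C-terminal detection or purification tag that the catalogue entry does not describe. The tTDH1 terminator named in the record is not annotated as such. The small MRL1 and YO192 fragment hits probably reflect flanking yeast genomic sequence in the promoter and terminator parts rather than expressed genes.

With invertase as an easily assayed secreted enzyme, the construct appears suited to evaluating how well the SCW4 leader drives secretion relative to other toolkit parts.
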