Addgene plasmid #212926: pYSD113
Purpose: Encodes the S. cerevisiae SUC2 (Invertase) protein (Part3b') with the 111AA SCW4 TFP (Part3a') assembled with pTEF1 promoter, tTDH1 terminator, LEU2 selectable marker and CEN/ARS yeast origin.
Depositing lab: Paul Young. Depositing organization: University College Cork. Publication: A Yeast Modular Cloning (MoClo) Toolkit Expansion for Optimization of Heterologous Protein Secretion and Surface Display in Saccharomyces cerevisiae. O'Riordan NM, Juric V, O'Neill SK, Roche AP, Young PW. ACS Synth Biol. 2024 Mar 14. doi: 10.1021/acssynbio.3c00743. PubMed 38483353.
Backbone
  Vector backbone: pYSD099
  Vector type: Yeast Expression
  Selectable markers: LEU2
Growth in bacteria
  Bacterial resistance: Ampicillin, 100 μg/mL
  Growth temperature: 37°C
  Growth strain: DH5alpha
  Copy number: High Copy
Gene/Insert
  Gene/Insert name: SUC2
  Species: S. cerevisiae (budding yeast)
  Entrez Gene: SUC2 (a.k.a. YIL162W)
  Cloning method: Restriction Enzyme; 5′ cloning site BsaI (destroyed during cloning); 3′ cloning site BsaI (destroyed during cloning)
Terms and licenses: Academic/Nonprofit Terms; Industry Terms: Not Available to Industry
How to cite: pYSD113 was a gift from Paul Young (Addgene plasmid # 212926 ; http://n2t.net/addgene:212926 ; RRID:Addgene_212926)
